Addgene plasmid #197708: pMC-1-SlRPS5A1-6
Purpose: Phytobrick (MoClo) Level 0 Part
Depositing lab: Daniel Voytas. Depositing organization: University of Minnesota. Publication: An extensible vector toolkit and parts library for advanced engineering of plant genomes. Chamness JC, Kumar J, Cruz AJ, Rhuby E, Holum MJ, Cody JP, Tibebu R, Gamo ME, Starker CG, Zhang F, Voytas DF. Plant Genome. 2023 Mar 9:e20312. doi: 10.1002/tpg2.20312. PubMed 36896468.
Backbone
  Vector backbone: pMC-1-ccdB-6
  Backbone manufacturer: Self-made
  Vector type: Plant Expression
Growth in bacteria
  Bacterial resistance: Spectinomycin, 50 μg/mL
  Growth temperature: 37°C
  Growth strain: DH5alpha
  Copy number: High Copy
Gene/Insert
  Gene/Insert name: SlRPS5A1 promoter
  Species: Solanum lycopersicum
  Insert size (bp): 1328
  Cloning method: Restriction Enzyme; 5′ cloning site Unknown (unknown if destroyed)
Terms and licenses: Academic/Nonprofit Terms; Industry Terms: Not Available to Industry
Depositor comments: Please visit https://doi.org/10.1101/2022.10.15.511792 for bioRxiv preprint.
How to cite: pMC-1-SlRPS5A1-6 was a gift from Daniel Voytas (Addgene plasmid # 197708 ; http://n2t.net/addgene:197708 ; RRID:Addgene_197708)
