[The description below was written by a language model from this plasmid's Addgene catalogue record and pLannotate feature annotations shown in this document.]
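Description:
pMC-1-SlRPS5A1-6 is a Level 0 Phytobrick (MoClo) part plasmid from a modular vector toolkit and parts library built for plant genome engineering. It is derived from the self-made backbone pMC-1-ccdB-6. The backbone name suggests that the part replaced a ccdB counter-selection cassette, although the record lists the cloning sites as unknown. The sequenced plasmid is 3,580 nt and is maintained in E. coli at high copy from a ColE1/pUC-type origin. Selection is by spectinomycin, conferred by a full-length aadA gene (streptomycin/spectinomycin adenylyltransferase) that lies downstream of an AmpR (bla) promoter.

The payload is a 1,328 bp promoter fragment of SlRPS5A1 from tomato (Solanum lycopersicum). The automated annotation does not label this insert. It most likely lies in the unannotated stretch between the short fragments at the start of the record and the resistance cassette. The remaining annotated hits are short fragments of the RSF origin, lacI, an integron integrase and a gentamicin acetyltransferase gene. These are most likely backbone remnants or incidental sequence matches rather than functional elements.

Although it is catalogued as a plant expression vector, the plasmid carries no coding sequence, terminator or plant selection marker. It is a storage and donor vector for a single regulatory part. In the MoClo/Phytobrick system, Level 0 parts are typically released with Type IIS restriction enzymes and joined in a defined order with coding sequences and terminators to build transcriptional units in higher-level vectors. The "1" and "6" in the name may denote the flanking assembly positions, but the record does not define them, and it does not describe the promoter's expression pattern.
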