Features (pLannotate 1.2.2; 7 found; start..end, strand, type, name):
      1..23      +  rep_origin     RSF ori (fragment): Plasmids containing the RSF 1030 origin of replication can be propagated in E. coli cells that contain additional plasmids with compatible origins.
     25..74      +  CDS            lacI (fragment): lac repressor; lacI; The lac repressor binds to the lac operator to inhibit transcription in E. coli. This inhibition can be relieved by adding lactose or isopropyl-β-D-thiogalactopyranoside (IPTG).
   1546..1650    +  promoter       AmpR promoter: bla
   1641..1721    -  CDS            int (fragment): INT2_ECOLX - Protein inferred from homology: Swiss-Prot protein existence level 3. Putative integrase believed to be involved in the insertion of antibiotic resistance genes into plasmids and transposons. From Escherichia coli.
   1809..1865    +  CDS            GmR (fragment): gentamycin acetyltransferase; aacC1; confers resistance to gentamycin
   1872..2660    +  CDS            aadA: S3AD_ECOLX - Experimental evidence at protein level: Swiss-Prot protein existence level 1. Mediates bacterial resistance to the antibiotics streptomycin and spectinomycin. From Escherichia coli.
   2834..3422    +  rep_origin     ori: high-copy-number ColE1/pMB1/pBR322/pUC origin of replication
>Addgene plasmid #197708 | pMC-1-SlRPS5A1-6 | addgene full sequence | sequence record 391060 | Addgene NGS Result
GTCAGTGAGCGAGGAAGCGGAAGAGCGCCCAATACGCAAACCGCCTCTCCCCGCGCGTTGGCCGATTCAT
TAATCACTCTGTGGTCTCAGGAGCCAACACCAAGTGATATACTAACCATGTAAATAATCCAAATTTATCC
AAAAATATCATTATCTAAAGTGTGTAAACAAAAATCAAATATGAAATACTTACATACCTTTCCGTATCTG
ACCGTTTAACTCTAAAATTGAAGCTAGTTTTAATTTTGTATTTCATCATTACAGCCACAAGAGTTGCTTT
ATCCTTGTACAATTGTTTCGTCTACACATTTAATATATTTGTATCTGATATATAATTTTCTTTCTCCATC
TCGGGTATGTAAAAAGAATCACCAATGTTTGATTCAACAACGTTTAGAGCATTAGCATCTCTTTGTCCAC
CTTCAATACACATAATTGCACCACTGCTTGAATAAAAAATTTGTAACTCCTCTGTACTTTTATCATTTCT
ATCGATGCAAAGCGGATACATACTGAATCCAACCTCTTGCTTCTTTATTTCTATAAACAGCTTCACACCA
ATATCATTCCTAATTATCATCGGAGAAGAATTGCCCTCTACAATATATCGGATAATAATATTTTTTTTCA
ATTCATCAATATTTAATTCAGTAGCAATTGCTGAGATTAGATTCATATATGAAATATTTTCCCCAACCAC
TATCCCATCACTTTTGTATTGATTGTATTTAACCTCACTCTCCCATATTCCTGAATGCCTTAGCAATATC
GTAATATTCATTACGAAACCGGATACAAAATTACCTTCAAGGAAATTTTGAATATCGTTTGTGCCAAAAA
AATGGAAGATCACTAATCAAAATCAAAATATCATTTTTGCCAAAAATAAAAAGAAAGATCACTAATGACA
AAATTTAAGGGAATAAAACTGATTTTAAAACACACAAGTTAATGCCTTTATTTAAGGGAATAATAACCGT
GGCATATTAAAAGTAGGAATTAATTCAAATTTCAGTTTTTAATCCCGCAAATTACTCAACATACAAATAA
AAATCCCCCAAATTACTCAACAAACGGATAAAATGAAATACTATATAATGTATCCGACAATTTTATTATG
TATCATAAACTTATTAAAAATAAAAGATTTTTTGTAAATTGAAAAAGAATAGGGATTGGAGGTAATTTAT
ATTTTACACTATGTGATTTACATAATTTTTACATTTTTTATTGAAAAACTTTAGAAGTTGCGCAAGTAGC
CAAAAAAACAAACTGGAGCAAGTTGAGTTAGGAAAAGTGGGCCAAATAGGCTTTTTAGCCCAATCTTAGA
ATGAAGGCTATTTTGGACAGTATAAGTGGGTTTAGGGTTTTCCTTCTTCTCCAATCGACACCTCCTTAGA
CCTATCAGAAAAACAGGAAAAATGTGAGACCACGAAGTGGCTCTTCAGTGGACGAAAGGGCCTCGTGATA
CGCCTATTTTTATAGGTTAATGTCATGATAATAATGGTTTCTTAGACGTCAGGTGGCACTTTTCGGGGAA
ATGTGCGCGGAACCCCTATTTGTTTATTTTTCTAAATACATTCAAATATGTATCCGCTCATGAGACAATA
ACCCTGATAAATGCTTCAATAATATTGAAAAAGGAAGAGTATGCGCTCACGCAACTGGTCCAGAACCTTG
ACCGAACGCAGCGGTGGTAACGGCGCAGTGGCGGTTTTCATGGCTTGTTATGACTGTTTTTTTTTGGGGT
ACAGTCTATGCCTCGGGCATCCAAGCAGCAAGCGCGTTACGCCGTGGGTCGATGTTTGATGTTATGGAGC
AGCAACGATGTTACGCAGCAGGGCAGTCGCCCTAAAACAAAGTTAAACATCATGAGGGAAGCGGTGATCG
CCGAAGTATCGACTCAACTATCAGAGGTAGTTGGCGTCATCGAGCGCCATCTCGAACCGACGTTGCTGGC
CGTACATTTGTACGGCTCCGCAGTGGATGGCGGCCTGAAGCCACACAGCGATATTGATTTGCTGGTTACG
GTGACCGTAAGGCTTGATGAAACAACGCGGCGAGCTTTGATCAACGACCTTTTGGAAACTTCGGCTTCCC
CTGGAGAGAGCGAGATTCTCCGCGCTGTAGAAGTCACCATTGTTGTGCACGACGACATCATTCCGTGGCG
TTATCCAGCTAAGCGCGAACTGCAATTTGGAGAATGGCAGCGCAATGACATTCTTGCAGGTATCTTCGAG
CCAGCCACGATCGACATTGATCTGGCTATCTTGCTGACAAAAGCAAGAGAACATAGCGTTGCCTTGGTAG
GTCCAGCGGCGGAGGAACTCTTTGATCCGGTTCCTGAACAGGATCTATTTGAGGCGCTAAATGAAACCTT
AACGCTATGGAACTCGCCGCCCGACTGGGCTGGCGATGAGCGAAATGTAGTGCTTACGTTGTCCCGCATT
TGGTACAGCGCAGTAACCGGCAAAATCGCGCCGAAGGATGTCGCTGCCGACTGGGCAATGGAGCGCCTGC
CGGCCCAGTATCAGCCCGTCATACTTGAAGCTAGACAGGCTTATCTTGGACAAGAAGAAGATCGCTTGGC
CTCGCGCGCAGATCAGTTGGAAGAATTTGTCCATTACGTAAAAGGCGAGATCACCAAGGTAGTCGGCAAA
TAACTGTCAGACCAAGTTTACTCATATATACTTTAGATTGATTTAAAACTTCATTTTTAATTTAAAAGGA
TCTAGGTGAAGATCCTTTTTGATAATCTCATGACCAAAATCCCTTAACGTGAGTTTTCGTTCCACTGAGC
GTCAGACCCCGTAGAAAAGATCAAAGGATCTTCTTGAGATCCTTTTTTTCTGCGCGTAATCTGCTGCTTG
CAAACAAAAAAACCACCGCTACCAGCGGTGGTTTGTTTGCCGGATCAAGAGCTACCAACTCTTTTTCCGA
AGGTAACTGGCTTCAGCAGAGCGCAGATACCAAATACTGTTCTTCTAGTGTAGCCGTAGTTAGGCCACCA
CTTCAAGAACTCTGTAGCACCGCCTACATACCTCGCTCTGCTAATCCTGTTACCAGTGGCTGCTGCCAGT
GGCGATAAGTCGTGTCTTACCGGGTTGGACTCAAGACGATAGTTACCGGATAAGGCGCAGCGGTCGGGCT
GAACGGGGGGTTCGTGCACACAGCCCAGCTTGGAGCGAACGACCTACACCGAACTGAGATACCTACAGCG
TGAGCTATGAGAAAGCGCCACGCTTCCCGAAGGGAGAAAGGCGGACAGGTATCCGGTAAGCGGCAGGGTC
GGAACAGGAGAGCGCACGAGGGAGCTTCCAGGGGGAAACGCCTGGTATCTTTATAGTCCTGTCGGGTTTC
GCCACCTCTGACTTGAGCGTCGATTTTTGTGATGCTCGTCAGGGGGGCGGAGCCTATGGAAAAACGCCAG
CAACGCGGCCTTTTTACGGTTCCTGGCCTTTTGCTGGCCTTTTGCTCACATGTTCTTTCCTGCGTTATCC
CCTGATTCTGTGGATAACCGTATTACCGCCTTTGAGTGAGCTGATACCGCTCGCCGCAGCCGAACGACCG
AGCGCAGCGA
